>Addgene plasmid #81259 | pDONR223_NFE2L2_WT | addgene full sequence | sequence record 168301 | Addgene NGS Result
GGCAGTTCCCTACTCTCGCGTTAACGCTAGCATGGATGTTTTCCCAGTCACGACGTTGTAAAACGACGGC
CAGTCTTAAGCTCGGGCCCCAAATAATGATTTTATTTTGACTGATAGTGACCTGTTCGTTGCAACAAATT
GATGAGCAATGCTTTTTTATAATGCCAACTTTGTACAAAAAAGTTGGCATGATGGACTTGGAGCTGCCGC
CGCCGGGACTCCCGTCCCAGCAGGACATGGATTTGATTGACATACTTTGGAGGCAAGATATAGATCTTGG
AGTAAGTCGAGAAGTATTTGACTTCAGTCAGCGACGGAAAGAGTATGAGCTGGAAAAACAGAAAAAACTT
GAAAAGGAAAGACAAGAACAACTCCAAAAGGAGCAAGAGAAAGCCTTTTTCGCTCAGTTACAACTAGATG
AAGAGACAGGTGAATTTCTCCCAATTCAGCCAGCCCAGCACATCCAGTCAGAAACCAGTGGATCTGCCAA
CTACTCCCAGGTTGCCCACATTCCCAAATCAGATGCTTTGTACTTTGATGACTGCATGCAGCTTTTGGCG
CAGACATTCCCGTTTGTAGATGACAATGAGGTTTCTTCGGCTACGTTTCAGTCACTTGTTCCTGATATTC
CCGGTCACATCGAGAGCCCAGTCTTCATTGCTACTAATCAGGCTCAGTCACCTGAAACTTCTGTTGCTCA
GGTAGCCCCTGTTGATTTAGACGGTATGCAACAGGACATTGAGCAAGTTTGGGAGGAGCTATTATCCATT
CCTGAGTTACAGTGTCTTAATATTGAAAATGACAAGCTGGTTGAGACTACCATGGTTCCAAGTCCAGAAG
CCAAACTGACAGAAGTTGACAATTATCATTTTTACTCATCTATACCCTCAATGGAAAAAGAAGTAGGTAA
CTGTAGTCCACATTTTCTTAATGCTTTTGAGGATTCCTTCAGCAGCATCCTCTCCACAGAAGACCCCAAC
CAGTTGACAGTGAACTCATTAAATTCAGATGCCACAGTCAACACAGATTTTGGTGATGAATTTTATTCTG
CTTTCATAGCTGAGCCCAGTATCAGCAACAGCATGCCCTCACCTGCTACTTTAAGCCATTCACTCTCTGA
ACTTCTAAATGGGCCCATTGATGTTTCTGATCTATCACTTTGCAAAGCTTTCAACCAAAACCACCCTGAA
AGCACAGCAGAATTCAATGATTCTGACTCCGGCATTTCACTAAACACAAGTCCCAGTGTGGCATCACCAG
AACACTCAGTGGAATCTTCCAGCTATGGAGACACACTACTTGGCCTCAGTGATTCTGAAGTGGAAGAGCT
AGATAGTGCCCCTGGAAGTGTCAAACAGAATGGTCCTAAAACACCAGTACATTCTTCTGGGGATATGGTA
CAACCCTTGTCACCATCTCAGGGGCAGAGCACTCACGTGCATGATGCCCAATGTGAGAACACACCAGAGA
AAGAATTGCCTGTAAGTCCTGGTCATCGGAAAACCCCATTCACAAAAGACAAACATTCAAGCCGCTTGGA
GGCTCATCTCACAAGAGATGAACTTAGGGCAAAAGCTCTCCATATCCCATTCCCTGTAGAAAAAATCATT
AACCTCCCTGTTGTTGACTTCAACGAAATGATGTCCAAAGAGCAGTTCAATGAAGCTCAACTTGCATTAA
TTCGGGATATACGTAGGAGGGGTAAGAATAAAGTGGCTGCTCAGAATTGCAGAAAAAGAAAACTGGAAAA
TATAGTAGAACTAGAGCAAGATTTAGATCATTTGAAAGATGAAAAAGAAAAATTGCTCAAAGAAAAAGGA
GAAAATGACAAAAGCCTTCACCTACTGAAAAAACAACTCAGCACCTTATATCTCGAAGTTTTCAGCATGC
TACGTGATGAAGATGGAAAACCTTATTCTCCTAGTGAATACTCCCTGCAGCAAACAAGAGATGGCAATGT
TTTCCTTGTTCCCAAAAGTAAGAAGCCAGATGTTAAGAAAAACTACCCAACTTTCTTGTACAAAGTTGGC
ATTATAAGAAAGCATTGCTTATCAATTTGTTGCAACGAACAGGTCACTATCAGTCAAAATAAAATCATTA
TTTGCCATCCAGCTGATATCCCCTATAGTGAGTCGTATTACATGGTCATAGCTGTTTCCTGGCAGCTCTG
GCCCGTGTCTCAAAATCTCTGATGTTACATTGCACAAGATAAAAATATATCATCATGCCTCCTCTAGACC
AGCCAGGACAGAAATGCCTCGACTTCGCTGCTACCCAAGGTTGCCGGGTGACGCACACCGTGGAAACGGA
TGAAGGCACGAACCCAGTGGACATAAGCCTGTTCGGTTCGTAAGCTGTAATGCAAGTAGCGTATGCGCTC
ACGCAACTGGTCCAGAACCTTGACCGAACGCAGCGGTGGTAACGGCGCAGTGGCGGTTTTCATGGCTTGT
TATGACTGTTTTTTTGGGGTACAGTCTATGCCTCGGGCATCCAAGCAGCAAGCGCGTTACGCCGTGGGTC
GATGTTTGATGTTATGGAGCAGCAACGATGTTACGCAGCAGGGCAGTCGCCCTAAAACAAAGTTAAACAT
TATGAGGGAAGCGGTGATCGCCGAAGTATCGACTCAACTATCAGAGGTAGTTGGCGTCATCGAGCGCCAT
CTCGAACCGACGTTGCTGGCCGTACATTTGTACGGCTCCGCAGTGGATGGCGGCCTGAAGCCACACAGTG
ATATTGATTTGCTGGTTACGGTGACCGTAAGGCTTGATGAAACAACGCGGCGAGCTTTGATCAACGACCT
TTTGGAAACTTCGGCTTCCCCTGGAGAGAGCGAGATTCTCCGCGCTGTAGAAGTCACCATTGTTGTGCAC
GACGACATCATTCCGTGGCGTTATCCAGCTAAGCGCGAACTGCAATTTGGAGAATGGCAGCGCAATGACA
TTCTTGCAGGTATCTTCGAGCCAGCCACGATCGACATTGATCTGGCTATCTTGCTGACAAAAGCAAGAGA
ACATAGCGTTGCCTTGGTAGGTCCAGCGGCGGAGGAACTCTTTGATCCGGTTCCTGAACAGGATCTATTT
GAGGCGCTAAATGAAACCTTAACGCTATGGAACTCGCCGCCCGACTGGGCTGGCGATGAGCGAAATGTAG
TGCTTACGTTGTCCCGCATTTGGTACAGCGCAGTAACCGGCAAAATCGCGCCGAAGGATGTCGCTGCCGA
CTGGGCAATGGAGCGCCTGCCGGCCCAGTATCAGCCCGTCATACTTGAAGCTAGACAGGCTTATCTTGGA
CAAGAAGAAGATCGCTTGGCCTCGCGCGCAGATCAGTTGGAAGAATTTGTCCACTACGTGAAAGGCGAGA
TCACCAAGGTAGTCGGCAAATAACCCTCGAGCCACCCATGACCAAAATCCCTTAACGTGAGTTACGCGTC
GTTCCACTGAGCGTCAGACCCCGTAGAAAAGATCAAAGGATCTTCTTGAGATCCTTTTTTTCTGCGCGTA
ATCTGCTGCTTGCAAACAAAAAAACCACCGCTACCAGCGGTGGTTTGTTTGCCGGATCAAGAGCTACCAA
CTCTTTTTCCGAAGGTAACTGGCTTCAGCAGAGCGCAGATACCAAATACTGTTCTTCTAGTGTAGCCGTA
GTTAGGCCACCACTTCAAGAACTCTGTAGCACCGCCTACATACCTCGCTCTGCTAATCCTGTTACCAGTG
GCTGCTGCCAGTGGCGATAAGTCGTGTCTTACCGGGTTGGACTCAAGACGATAGTTACCGGATAAGGCGC
AGCGGTCGGGCTGAACGGGGGGTTCGTGCACACAGCCCAGCTTGGAGCGAACGACCTACACCGAACTGAG
ATACCTACAGCGTGAGCTATGAGAAAGCGCCACGCTTCCCGAAGGGAGAAAGGCGGACAGGTATCCGGTA
AGCGGCAGGGTCGGAACAGGAGAGCGCACGAGGGAGCTTCCAGGGGGAAACGCCTGGTATCTTTATAGTC
CTGTCGGGTTTCGCCACCTCTGACTTGAGCGTCGATTTTTGTGATGCTCGTCAGGGGGGCGGAGCCTATG
GAAAAACGCCAGCAACGCGGCCTTTTTACGGTTCCTGGCCTTTTGCTGGCCTTTTGCTCACATGTTCTTT
CCTGCGTTATCCCCTGATTCTGTGGATAACCGTATTACCGCCTTTGAGTGAGCTGATACCGCTCGCCGCA
GCCGAACGACCGAGCGCAGCGAGTCAGTGAGCGAGGAAGCGGAAGAGCGCCCAATACGCAAACCGCCTCT
CCCCGCGCGTTGGCCGATTCATTAATGCAGCTGGCACGACAGGTTTCCCGACTGGAAAGCGGGCAGTGAG
CGCAACGCAATTAATACGCGTACCGCTAGCCAGGAAGAGTTTGTAGAAACGCAAAAAGGCCATCCGTCAG
GATGGCCTTCTGCTTAGTTTGATGCCTGGCAGTTTATGGCGGGCGTCCTGCCCGCCACCCTCCGGGCCGT
TGCTTCACAACGTTCAAATCCGCTCCCGGCGGATTTGTCCTACTCAGGAGAGCGTTCACCGACAAACAAC
AGATAAAACGAAAGGCCCAGTCTTCCGACTGAGCCTTTCGTTTTATTTGATGCCT
Features (pLannotate 1.2.2; 12 found; start..end, strand, type, name):
     38..74      -  CDS            lacZα (fragment): LacZα fragment of β-galactosidase; lacZ fragment
     91..186     +  protein_bind   attL3: mutant version of attL; recombination site for the Gateway® LR reaction LR Clonase™
    189..2003    +  CDS            NFE2L2: NF2L2_HUMAN - Also known as NRF2 From Homo sapiens (Human).
   2005..2104    -  protein_bind   attL2: mutant version of attL; recombination site for the Gateway® LR reaction LR Clonase™
   2122..2140    -  promoter       T7 promoter: promoter for bacteriophage T7 RNA polymerase
   2330..2353    +  promoter       Pc promoter (fragment): intI1 (promoter lies within the coding sequence); class 1 integron promoter
   2529..2585    +  CDS            GmR (fragment): gentamycin acetyltransferase; aacC1; confers resistance to gentamycin
   2592..3383    +  CDS            SmR: aminoglycoside adenylyltransferase (Murphy, 1985); aadA; confers resistance to spectinomycin and streptomycin
   3476..4064    +  rep_origin     ori: high-copy-number ColE1/pMB1/pBR322/pUC origin of replication
   4247..4339    +  CDS            lacI (fragment): lac repressor; lacI; The lac repressor binds to the lac operator to inhibit transcription in E. coli. This inhibition can be relieved by adding lactose or isopropyl-β-D-thiogalactopyranoside (IPTG).
   4394..4421    -  terminator     rrnB T2 terminator: transcription terminator T2 from the E. coli rrnB gene
   4553..4596    +  terminator     rrnB T1 terminator: Escherichia coli rrnB; transcription terminator T1 from the E. coli rrnB gene
