[The description below was written by a language model from this plasmid's Addgene catalogue record and pLannotate feature annotations shown in this document.]
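Description:
pDONR223_NFE2L2_WT is a Gateway entry clone built in the Invitrogen pDONR223 backbone and carrying the wild-type human NFE2L2 open reading frame, which encodes the transcription factor commonly known as NRF2. It is a bacterial shuttle plasmid rather than an expression construct. The sequenced record of about 4.6 kb shows a high-copy ColE1/pUC-type origin for propagation in E. coli and an aadA (SmR) gene conferring spectinomycin/streptomycin resistance, in line with the catalogued spectinomycin selection. Short annotated fragments of a class 1 integron Pc promoter and a gentamicin acetyltransferase gene sit just upstream of the marker. The lacZα and lacI fragments are likewise backbone remnants rather than functional units. rrnB T1 and T2 terminators lie upstream of the cloning region, where they typically insulate it from read-through transcription.

The NFE2L2 coding sequence, roughly 1.8 kb, is flanked by two attL recombination sites. The automated annotation labels these attL3 and attL2, although the first may simply be a closest-match call for the site on that side. These sites allow LR Clonase-mediated transfer of the ORF into any compatible Gateway destination vector. The record lists no promoter for the insert, and the only nearby promoter is a T7 element downstream of the insert on the opposite strand. Expression therefore depends entirely on the destination vector chosen. The depositor notes an "open" configuration with no stop codon immediately after the insert, so the ORF can be read through into C-terminal tags or fusion partners supplied by the destination vector. The plasmid belongs to the Target Accelerator Plasmid Collection, where it serves as the wild-type reference for functional studies of cancer-associated gene variants.
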