Addgene plasmid #81259: pDONR223_NFE2L2_WT
Purpose: Gateway Donor vector containing NFE2L2 , part of the Target Accelerator Plasmid Collection.
Depositing lab: Jesse Boehm & William Hahn & David Root. Depositing organization: Broad Institute. Publication: Systematic Functional Interrogation of Rare Cancer Variants Identifies Oncogenic Alleles. Kim E, Ilic N, Shrestha Y, Zou L, Kamburov A, Zhu C, Yang X, Lubonja R, Tran N, Nguyen C, Lawrence MS, Piccioni F, Bagul M, Doench JG, Chouinard CR, Wu X, Hogstrom L, Natoli T, Tamayo P, Horn H, Corsello SM, Lage K, Root DE, Subramanian A, Golub TR, Getz G, Boehm JS, Hahn WC. Cancer Discov. 2016 Jul;6(7):714-26. doi: 10.1158/2159-8290.CD-16-0160. Epub 2016 May 4. PubMed 27147599.
Backbone
  Vector backbone: pDONR223
  Backbone manufacturer: Invitrogen
  Backbone size w/o insert (bp): 2790
  Vector type: Gateway Entry vector
Growth in bacteria
  Bacterial resistance: Spectinomycin, 50 μg/mL
  Growth temperature: 37°C
  Growth strain: DH5alpha
  Copy number: High Copy
Gene/Insert
  Gene/Insert name: NFE2L2
  Species: H. sapiens (human)
  Mutation: WT
  GenBank ID: NM_006164.4
  Entrez Gene: NFE2L2 (a.k.a. HEBP1, IMDDHH, NRF2, Nrf-2)
  Promoter: None
  Cloning method: Gateway Cloning
  Sequencing primers: 5′ M13pUC-fwd; 3′ M13-Rev
Terms and licenses: Academic/Nonprofit Terms; Industry Terms: Not Available to Industry
Depositor comments: Open state: NO stop codon immediately follows insert
How to cite: pDONR223_NFE2L2_WT was a gift from Jesse Boehm & William Hahn & David Root (Addgene plasmid # 81259 ; http://n2t.net/addgene:81259 ; RRID:Addgene_81259)
