>Addgene plasmid #81259 | pDONR223_NFE2L2_WT | depositor partial sequence | sequence record 154578 | Insert sequence
ATGATGGACTTGGAGCTGCCGCCGCCGGGACTCCCGTCCCAGCAGGACATGGATTTGATTGACATACTTT
GGAGGCAAGATATAGATCTTGGAGTAAGTCGAGAAGTATTTGACTTCAGTCAGCGACGGAAAGAGTATGA
GCTGGAAAAACAGAAAAAACTTGAAAAGGAAAGACAAGAACAACTCCAAAAGGAGCAAGAGAAAGCCTTT
TTCGCTCAGTTACAACTAGATGAAGAGACAGGTGAATTTCTCCCAATTCAGCCAGCCCAGCACATCCAGT
CAGAAACCAGTGGATCTGCCAACTACTCCCAGGTTGCCCACATTCCCAAATCAGATGCTTTGTACTTTGA
TGACTGCATGCAGCTTTTGGCGCAGACATTCCCGTTTGTAGATGACAATGAGGTTTCTTCGGCTACGTTT
CAGTCACTTGTTCCTGATATTCCCGGTCACATCGAGAGCCCAGTCTTCATTGCTACTAATCAGGCTCAGT
CACCTGAAACTTCTGTTGCTCAGGTAGCCCCTGTTGATTTAGACGGTATGCAACAGGACATTGAGCAAGT
TTGGGAGGAGCTATTATCCATTCCTGAGTTACAGTGTCTTAATATTGAAAATGACAAGCTGGTTGAGACT
ACCATGGTTCCAAGTCCAGAAGCCAAACTGACAGAAGTTGACAATTATCATTTTTACTCATCTATACCCT
CAATGGAAAAAGAAGTAGGTAACTGTAGTCCACATTTTCTTAATGCTTTTGAGGATTCCTTCAGCAGCAT
CCTCTCCACAGAAGACCCCAACCAGTTGACAGTGAACTCATTAAATTCAGATGCCACAGTCAACACAGAT
TTTGGTGATGAATTTTATTCTGCTTTCATAGCTGAGCCCAGTATCAGCAACAGCATGCCCTCACCTGCTA
CTTTAAGCCATTCACTCTCTGAACTTCTAAATGGGCCCATTGATGTTTCTGATCTATCACTTTGCAAAGC
TTTCAACCAAAACCACCCTGAAAGCACAGCAGAATTCAATGATTCTGACTCCGGCATTTCACTAAACACA
AGTCCCAGTGTGGCATCACCAGAACACTCAGTGGAATCTTCCAGCTATGGAGACACACTACTTGGCCTCA
GTGATTCTGAAGTGGAAGAGCTAGATAGTGCCCCTGGAAGTGTCAAACAGAATGGTCCTAAAACACCAGT
ACATTCTTCTGGGGATATGGTACAACCCTTGTCACCATCTCAGGGGCAGAGCACTCACGTGCATGATGCC
CAATGTGAGAACACACCAGAGAAAGAATTGCCTGTAAGTCCTGGTCATCGGAAAACCCCATTCACAAAAG
ACAAACATTCAAGCCGCTTGGAGGCTCATCTCACAAGAGATGAACTTAGGGCAAAAGCTCTCCATATCCC
ATTCCCTGTAGAAAAAATCATTAACCTCCCTGTTGTTGACTTCAACGAAATGATGTCCAAAGAGCAGTTC
AATGAAGCTCAACTTGCATTAATTCGGGATATACGTAGGAGGGGTAAGAATAAAGTGGCTGCTCAGAATT
GCAGAAAAAGAAAACTGGAAAATATAGTAGAACTAGAGCAAGATTTAGATCATTTGAAAGATGAAAAAGA
AAAATTGCTCAAAGAAAAAGGAGAAAATGACAAAAGCCTTCACCTACTGAAAAAACAACTCAGCACCTTA
TATCTCGAAGTTTTCAGCATGCTACGTGATGAAGATGGAAAACCTTATTCTCCTAGTGAATACTCCCTGC
AGCAAACAAGAGATGGCAATGTTTTCCTTGTTCCCAAAAGTAAGAAGCCAGATGTTAAGAAAAAC
